>Addgene plasmid #188236 | pCW57-Cx26-IRES-GCaMP6s | addgene full sequence | sequence record 371307 | Addgene Partial NGS Result
TCGAGTTTACTCCCTATCAGTGATAGAGAACGTATGTCGAGTTTACTCCCTATCAGTGATAGAGAACGTA
TGTCGAGTTTACTCCCTATCAGTGATAGAGAACGTATGTCGAGTTTATCCCTATCAGTGATAGAGAACGT
ATGTCGAGTTTACTCCCTATCAGTGATAGAGAACGTATGTCGAGGTAGGCGTGTACGGTGGGAGGCCTAT
ATAAGCAGAGCTCGTTTAGTGAACCGTCAGATCGCCTGGAGAATTGGCTAGC
[678 nt withheld, positions 263-940]
TAAGAATTCTTAATTAAACGCGTCCCCTCTCCCTCCCCCCCCCCTAACGTTACTGGCCGAAGCCGCTTGG
AATAAGGCCGGTGTGCGTTTGTCTATATGTTATTTTCCACCATATTGCCGTCTTTTGGCAATGTGAGGGC
CCGGAAACCTGGCCCTGTCTTCTTGACGAGCATTCCTAGGGGTCTTTCCCCTCTCGCCAAAGGAATGCAA
GGTCTGTTGAATGTCGTGAAGGAAGCAGTTCCTCTGGAAGCTTCTTGAAGACAAACAACGTCTGTAGCGA
CCCTTTGCAGGCAGCGGAACCCCCCACCTGGCGACAGGTGCCTCTGCGGCCAAAAGCCACGTGTATAAGA
TACACCTGCAAAGGCGGCACAACCCCAGTGCCACGTTGTGAGTTGGATAGTTGTGGAAAGAGTCAAATGG
CTCTCCTCAAGCGTATTCAACAAGGGGCTGAAGGATGCCCAGAAGGTACCCCATTGTATGGGATCTGATC
TGGGGCCTCGGTGCACATGCTTTACATGTGTTTAGTCGAGGTTAAAAAAACGTCTAGGCCCCCCGAACCA
CGGGGACGTGGTTTTCCTTTGAAAAACACGATGATAATATGGCCACAACCATGGGTTCTCATCATCATCA
TCATCATGGTATGGCTAGCATGACTGGTGGACAGCAAATGGGTCGGGATCTGTACGACGATGACGATAAG
GATCTCGCCACCATGGTCGACTCATCACGTCGTAAGTGGAATAAGACAGGTCACGCAGTCAGAGCTATAG
GTCGGCTGAGCTCACTCGAGAACGTCTATATCAAGGCCGACAAGCAGAAGAACGGCATCAAGGCGAACTT
CCACATCCGCCACAACATCGAGGACGGCGGCGTGCAGCTCGCCTACCACTACCAGCAGAACACCCCCATC
GGCGACGGCCCCGTGCTGCTGCCCGACAACCACTACCTGAGCGTGCAGTCCAAACTTTCGAAAGACCCCA
ACGAGAAGCGCGATCACATGGTCCTGCTGGAGTTCGTGACCGCCGCCGGGATCACTCTCGGCATGGACGA
GCTGTACAAGGGCGGTACCGGAGGGAGCATGGTGAGCAAGGGCGAGGAGCTGTTCACCGGGGTGGTGCCC
ATCCTGGTCGAGCTGGACGGCGACGTAAACGGCCACAAGTTCAGCGTGTCCGGCGAGGGTGAGGGCGATG
CCACCTACGGCAAGCTGACCCTGAAGTTCATCTGCACCACCGGCAAGCTGCCCGTGCCCTGGCCCACCCT
CGTGACCACCCTGACCTACGGCGTGCAGTGCTTCAGCCGCTACCCCGACCACATGAAGCAGCACGACTTC
TTCAAGTCCGCCATGCCCGAAGGCTACATCCAGGAGCGCACCATCTTCTTCAAGGACGACGGCAACTACA
AGACCCGCGCCGAGGTGAAGTTCGAGGGCGACACCCTGGTGAACCGCATCGAGCTGAAGGGCATCGACTT
CAAGGAGGACGGCAACATCCTGGGGCACAAGCTGGAGTACAACCTGCCGGACCAACTGACTGAAGAGCAG
ATCGCAGAATTTAAAGAGGCTTTCTCCCTATTTGACAAGGACGGGGATGGGACAATAACAACCAAGGAGC
TGGGGACGGTGATGCGGTCTCTGGGGCAGAACCCCACAGAAGCAGAGCTGCAGGACATGATCAATGAAGT
AGATGCCGACGGTGACGGCACAATCGACTTCCCTGAGTTCCTGACAATGATGGCAAGAAAAATGAAATAC
AGGGACACGGAAGAAGAAATTAGAGAAGCGTTCGGTGTGTTTGATAAGGATGGCAATGGCTACATCAGTG
CAGCAGAGCTTCGCCACGTGATGACAAACCTTGGAGAGAAGTTAACAGATGAAGAGGTTGATGAAATGAT
CAGGGAAGCAGACATCGATGGGGATGGTCAGGTAAACTACGAAGAGTTTGTACAAATGATGACAGCGAAG
TAGGGATCCGGGGTTGGGGTTGCGCCTTTTCCAAGGCAGCCCTGGGTTTGCGCAGGGACGCGGCTGCTCT
GGGCGTGGTTCCGGGAAACGCAGCGGCGCCGACCCTGGGTCTCGCACATTCTTCACGTCCGTTCGCAGCG
TCACCCGGATCTTCGCCGCTACCCTTGTGGGCCCCCCGGCGACGCTTCCTGCTCCGCCCCTAAGTCGGGA
AGGTTCCTTGCGGTTCGCGGCGTGCCGGACGTGACAAACGGAAGCCGCACGTCTCACTAGTACCCTCGCA
GACGGACAGCGCCAGGGAGCAATGGCAGCGCGCCGACCGCGATGGGCTGTGGCCAATAGCGGCTGCTCAG
CAGGGCGCGCCGAGAGCAGCGGCCGGGAAGGGGCGGTGCGGGAGGCGGGGTGTGGGGCGGTAGTGTGGGC
CCTGTTCCTGCCCGCGCGGTGTTCCGCATTCTGCAAGCCTCCGGAGCGCACGTCGGCAGTCGGCTCCCTC
GTTGACCGAATCACCGACCTCTCTCCCCAGCAATTCACCATGACCGAGTACAAGCCCACGGTGCGCCTCG
CCACCCGCGACGACGTCCCCAGGGCCGTACGCACCCTCGCCGCCGCGTTCGCCGACTACCCCGCCACGCG
CCACACCGTCGATCCGGACCGCCACATCGAGCGGGTCACCGAGCTGCAAGAACTCTTCCTCACGCGCGTC
GGGCTCGACATCGGCAAGGTGTGGGTCGCGGACGACGGCGCCGCGGTGGCGGTCTGGACCACGCCGGAGA
GCGTCGAAGCGGGGGCGGTGTTCGCCGAGATCGGCCCGCGCATGGCCGAGTTGAGCGGTTCCCGGCTGGC
CGCGCAGCAACAGATGGAAGGCCTCCTGGCGCCGCACCGGCCCAAGGAGCCCGCGTGGTTCCTGGCCACC
GTCGGCGTCTCGCCCGACCACCAGGGCAAGGGTCTGGGCAGCGCCGTCGTGCTCCCCGGAGTGGAGGCGG
CCGAGCGCGCCGGGGTGCCCGCCTTCCTGGAGACCTCCGCGCCCCGCAACCTCCCCTTCTACGAGCGGCT
CGGCTTCACCGTCACCGCCGACGTCGAGGTGCCCGAAGGACCGCGCACCTGGTGCATGACCCGCAAGCCC
GGTGCCGAAGGTAGAGGTTCTCTCCTCACTTGTGGTGATGTTGAAGAAAACCCTGGTCCAATGTCTAGAC
TGGACAAGAGCAAAGTCATAAACGGAGCTCTGGAATTACTCAATGGTGTCGGTATCGAAGGCCTGACGAC
AAGGAAACTCGCTCAAAAGCTGGGAGTTGAGCAGCCTACCCTGTACTGGCACGTGAAGAACAAGCGGGCC
CTGCTCGATGCCCTGCCAATCGAGATGCTGGACAGGCATCATACCCACTTCTGCCCCCTGGAAGGCGAGT
CATGGCAAGACTTTCTGCGGAACAACGCCAAGTCATACCGCTGTGCTCTCCTCTCACATCGCGACGGGGC
TAAAGTGCATCTCGGCACCCGCCCAACAGAGAAACAGTACGAAACCCTGGAAAATCAGCTCGCGTTCCTG
TGTCAGCAAGGCTTCTCCCTGGAGAACGCACTGTACGCTCTGTCCGCCGTGGGCCACTTTACACTGGGCT
GCGTATTGGAGGAACAGGAGCATCAAGTAGCAAAAGAGGAAAGAGAGACACCTACCACCGATTCTATGCC
CCCACTTCTGAGACAAGCAATTGAGCTGTTCGACCGGCAGGGAGCCGAACCTGCCTTCCTTTTCGGCCTG
GAACTAATCATATGTGGCCTGGAGAAACAGCTAAAGTGCGAAAGCGGCGGGCCGACCGACGCCCTTGACG
ATTTTGACTTAGACATGCTCCCAGCCGATGCCCTTGACGACTTTGACCTTGATATGCTGCCTGCTGACGC
TCTTGACGATTTTGACCTTGACATGCTCCCCGGGTAACTAAGTAAGGATCGATCCAAGATATCGTATTCT
TAACTATGTTGCTCCTTTTACGCTATGTGGATACGCTGCTTTAATGCCTTTGTATCATGCTATTGCTTCC
CGTATGGCTTTCATTTTCTCCTCCTTGTATAAATCCTGGTTGCTGTCTCTTTATGAGGAGTTGTGGCCCG
TTGTCAGGCAACGTGGCGTGGTGTGCACTGTGTTTGCTGACGCAACCCCCACTGGTTGGGGCATTGCCAC
CACCTGTCAGCTCCTTTCCGGGACTTTCGCTTTCCCCCTCCCTATTGCCACGGCGGAACTCATCGCCGCC
TGCCTTGCCCGCTGCTGGACAGGGGCTCGGCTGTTGGGCACTGACAATTCCGTGGTGTTGTCGGGGAAGC
TGACGTCCTTTCCATGGCTGCTCGCCTGTGTTGCCACCTGGATTCTGCGCGGGACGTCCTTCTGCTACGT
CCCTTCGGCCCTCAATCCAGCGGACCTTCCTTCCCGCGGCCTGCTGCCGGCTCTGCGGCCTCTTCCGCGT
CTTCGCCTTCGCCCTCAGACGAGTCGGATCTCCCTTTGGGCCGCCTCCCCGCCTGTTTCGCCTCGGCGTC
CGGACTAGAGGTACCTTTAAGACCAATGACTTACAAGGCAGCTGTAGATCTTAGCCACTTTTTAAAAGAA
AAGGGGGGACTGGAAGGGCTAATTCACTCCCAACGAAGACAAGATCTGCTTTTTGCTTGTACTGGGTCTC
TCTGGTTAGACCAGATCTGAGCCTGGGAGCTCTCTGGCTAACTAGGGAACCCACTGCTTAAGCCTCAATA
AAGCTTGCCTTGAGTGCTTCAAGTAGTGTGTGCCCGTCTGTTGTGTGACTCTGGTAACTAGAGATCCCTC
AGACCCTTTTAGTCAGTGTGGAAAATCTCTAGCAGTAGTAGTTCATGTCATCTTATTATTCAGTATTTAT
AACTTGCAAAGAAATGAATATCAGAGAGTGAGAGGAACTTGTTTATTGCAGCTTATAATGGTTACAAATA
AAGCAATAGCATCACAAATTTCACAAATAAAGCATTTTTTTCACTGCATTCTAGTTGTGGTTTGTCCAAA
CTCATCAATGTATCTTATCATGTCTGGCTCTAGCTATCCCGCCCCTAACTCCGCCCATCCCGCCCCTAAC
TCCGCCCAGTTCCGCCCATTCTCCGCCCCATGGCTGACTAATTTTTTTTATTTATGCAGAGGCCGAGGCC
GCCTCGGCCTCTGAGCTATTCCAGAAGTAGTGAGGAGGCTTTTTTGGAGGCCTTTCAAATATGTATCCGC
TCATGAGACAATAACCCTGATAAATGCTTCAATAATATTGAAAAAGGAAGAGTATGAGTATTCAACATTT
CCGTGTCGCCCTTATTCCCTTTTTTGCGGCATTTTGCCTTCCTGTTTTTGCTCACCCAGAAACGCTGGTG
AAAGTAAAAGATGCTGAAGATCAGTTGGGTGCACGAGTGGGTTACATCGAACTGGATCTCAACAGCGGTA
AGATCCTTGAGAGTTTTCGCCCCGAAGAACGTTTTCCAATGATGAGCACTTTTAAAGTTCTGCTATGTGG
CGCGGTATTATCCCGTATTGACGCCGGGCAAGAGCAACTCGGTCGCCGCATACACTATTCTCAGAATGAC
TTGGTTGAGTACTCACCAGTCACAGAAAAGCATCTTACGGATGGCATGACAGTAAGAGAATTATGCAGTG
CTGCCATAACCATGAGTGATAACACTGCGGCCAACTTACTTCTGACAACGATCGGAGGACCGAAGGAGCT
AACCGCTTTTTTGCACAACATGGGGGATCATGTAACTCGCCTTGATCGTTGGGAACCGGAGCTGAATGAA
GCCATACCAAACGACGAGCGTGACACCACGATGCCTGTAGCAATGGCAACAACGTTGCGCAAACTATTAA
CTGGCGAACTACTTACTCTAGCTTCCCGGCAACAATTAATAGACTGGATGGAGGCGGATAAAGTTGCAGG
ACCACTTCTGCGCTCGGCCCTTCCGGCTGGCTGGTTTATTGCTGATAAATCTGGAGCCGGTGAGCGTGGG
TCTCGCGGTATCATTGCAGCACTGGGGCCAGATGGTAAGCCCTCCCGTATCGTAGTTATCTACACGACGG
GGAGTCAGGCAACTATGGATGAACGAAATAGACAGATCGCTGAGATAGGTGCCTCACTGATTAAGCATTG
GTAACTGTCAGACCAAGTTTACTCATATATACTTTAGATTGATTTAAAACTTCATTTTTAATTTAAAAGG
ATCTAGGTGAAGATCCTTTTTGATAATCTCATGACCAAAATCCCTTAACGTGAGTTTTCGTTCCACTGAG
CGTCAGACCCCGTAGAAAAGATCAAAGGATCTTCTTGAGATCCTTTTTTTCTGCGCGTAATCTGCTGCTT
GCAAACAAAAAAACCACCGCTACCAGCGGTGGTTTGTTTGCCGGATCAAGAGCTACCAACTCTTTTTCCG
AAGGTAACTGGCTTCAGCAGAGCGCAGATACCAAATACTGTTCTTCTAGTGTAGCCGTAGTTAGGCCACC
ACTTCAAGAACTCTGTAGCACCGCCTACATACCTCGCTCTGCTAATCCTGTTACCAGTGGCTGCTGCCAG
TGGCGATAAGTCGTGTCTTACCGGGTTGGACTCAAGACGATAGTTACCGGATAAGGCGCAGCGGTCGGGC
TGAACGGGGGGTTCGTGCACACAGCCCAGCTTGGAGCGAACGACCTACACCGAACTGAGATACCTACAGC
GTGAGCTATGAGAAAGCGCCACGCTTCCCGAAGGGAGAAAGGCGGACAGGTATCCGGTAAGCGGCAGGGT
CGGAACAGGAGAGCGCACGAGGGAGCTTCCAGGGGGAAACGCCTGGTATCTTTATAGTCCTGTCGGGTTT
CGCCACCTCTGACTTGAGCGTCGATTTTTGTGATGCTCGTCAGGGGGGCGGAGCCTATGGAAAAACGCCA
GCAACGCGGCCTTTTTACGGTTCCTGGCCTTTTGCTGGCCTTTTGCTCACATGTTCTTTCCTGCGTTATC
CCCTGATTCTGTGGATAACCGTATTACCGCCTTTGAGTGAGCTGATACCGCTCGCCGCAGCCGAACGACC
GAGCGCAGCGAGTCAGTGAGCGAGGAAGCGGAAGAGCGCCCAATACGCAAACCGCCTCTCCCCGCGCGTT
GGCCGATTCATTAATGCAGCTGGCACGACAGGTTTCCCGACTGGAAAGCGGGCAGTGAGCGCAACGCAAT
TAATGTGAGTTAGCTCACTCATTAGGCACCCCAGGCTTTACACTTTATGCTTCCGGCTCGTATGTTGTGT
GGAATTGTGAGCGGATAACAATTTCACACAGGAAACAGCTATGACCATGATTACGCCAAGCGCGCAATTA
ACCCTCACTAAAGGGAACAAAAGCTGGAGCTGCAAGCTTAATGTAGTCTTATGCAATACTCTTGTAGTCT
TGCAACATGGTAACGATGAGTTAGCAACATGCCTTACAAGGAGAGAAAAAGCACCGTGCATGCCGATTGG
TGGAAGTAAGGTGGTACGATCGTGCCTTATTAGGAAGGCAACAGACGGGTCTGACATGGATTGGACGAAC
CACTGAATTGCCGCATTGCAGAGATATTGTATTTAAGTGCCTAGCTCGATACATAAACGGGTCTCTCTGG
TTAGACCAGATCTGAGCCTGGGAGCTCTCTGGCTAACTAGGGAACCCACTGCTTAAGCCTCAATAAAGCT
TGCCTTGAGTGCTTCAAGTAGTGTGTGCCCGTCTGTTGTGTGACTCTGGTAACTAGAGATCCCTCAGACC
CTTTTAGTCAGTGTGGAAAATCTCTAGCAGTGGCGCCCGAACAGGGACTTGAAAGCGAAAGGGAAACCAG
AGGAGCTCTCTCGACGCAGGACTCGGCTTGCTGAAGCGCGCACGGCAAGAGGCGAGGGGCGGCGACTGGT
GAGTACGCCAAAAATTTTGACTAGCGGAGGCTAGAAGGAGAGAGATGGGTGCGAGAGCGTCAGTATTAAG
CGGGGGAGAATTAGATCGCGATGGGAAAAAATTCGGTTAAGGCCAGGGGGAAAGAAAAAATATAAATTAA
AACATATAGTATGGGCAAGCAGGGAGCTAGAACGATTCGCAGTTAATCCTGGCCTGTTAGAAACATCAGA
AGGCTGTAGACAAATACTGGGACAGCTACAACCATCCCTTCAGACAGGATCAGAAGAACTTAGATCATTA
TATAATACAGTAGCAACCCTCTATTGTGTGCATCAAAGGATAGAGATAAAAGACACCAAGGAAGCTTTAG
ACAAGATAGAGGAAGAGCAAAACAAAAGTAAGACCACCGCACAGCAAGCGGCCGCTGATCTTCAGACCTG
GAGGAGGAGATATGAGGGACAATTGGAGAAGTGAATTATATAAATATAAAGTAGTAAAAATTGAACCATT
AGGAGTAGCACCCACCAAGGCAAAGAGAAGAGTGGTGCAGAGAGAAAAAAGAGCAGTGGGAATAGGAGCT
TTGTTCCTTGGGTTCTTGGGAGCAGCAGGAAGCACTATGGGCGCAGCGTCAATGACGCTGACGGTACAGG
CCAGACAATTATTGTCTGGTATAGTGCAGCAGCAGAACAATTTGCTGAGGGCTATTGAGGCGCAACAGCA
TCTGTTGCAACTCACAGTCTGGGGCATCAAGCAGCTCCAGGCAAGAATCCTGGCTGTGGAAAGATACCTA
AAGGATCAACAGCTCCTGGGGATTTGGGGTTGCTCTGGAAAACTCATTTGCACCACTGCTGTGCCTTGGA
ATGCTAGTTGGAGTAATAAATCTCTGGAACAGATTTGGAATCACACGACCTGGATGGAGTGGGACAGAGA
AATTAACAATTACACAAGCTTAATACACTCCTTAATTGAAGAATCGCAAAACCAGCAAGAAAAGAATGAA
CAAGAATTATTGGAATTAGATAAATGGGCAAGTTTGTGGAATTGGTTTAACATAACAAATTGGCTGTGGT
ATATAAAATTATTCATAATGATAGTAGGAGGCTTGGTAGGTTTAAGAATAGTTTTTGCTGTACTTTCTAT
AGTGAATAGAGTTAGGCAGGGATATTCACCATTATCGTTTCAGACCCACCTCCCAACCCCGAGGGGACAA
TTCTCGACCTCGAGACAAATGGCAGTATTCATCCACAATTTTAAAAGAAAAGGGGGGATTGGGGGGTACA
GTGCAGGGGAAAGAATAGTAGACATAATAGCAACAGACATACAAACTAAAGAATTACAAAAACAAATTAC
AAAAATTCAAAATTTTCGGGTTTATTACAGGGACAGCAGAGATCCACTTTGGCCGCGAATCGATATGTCG
AGTTTACTCCCTATCAGTGATAGAGAACGTATGTCGAGTTTACTCCCTATCAGTGATAGAGAACGATG
Features (pLannotate 1.2.2; 28 found; start..end, strand, type, name):
    263..940     +  CDS            GJB2 (sequence withheld): CXB2_HUMAN - Experimental evidence at protein level: Swiss-Prot protein existence level 1. Structural component of gap junctions (PubMed:17551008, PubMed:19340074, PubMed:21094651, PubMed:26753910, PubMed:16849369, PubMed:19384972). Gap junctions are dodecameric channels that connect the cytoplasm of adjoining cells. They are formed by the docking of two hexameric hemichannels, one from each cell membrane (PubMed:17551008, PubMed:19340074, PubMed:21094651, PubMed:26753910). Small molecules and ions diffuse from one cell to a neighboring cell via the central pore (PubMed:21094651, PubMed:168493
   1075..1537    +  misc_feature   IRES: internal ribosome entry site (IRES) of the encephalomyocarditis virus (EMCV)
   1551..2901    +  CDS            GCaMP6s (fragment): improved fluorescent protein-based calcium sensor (Chen et al., 2013)
   2910..3420    +  promoter       hPGK promoter: human phosphoglycerate kinase 1 promoter
   3430..4026    +  CDS            PuroR (fragment): puromycin N-acetyltransferase; pac from Streptomyces; confers resistance to puromycin
   4081..4778    +  CDS            rtTA3 (fragment): reverse tetracycline transactivator 3 activates expression from Tet-responsive promoters in the presence of doxycycline
   4708..4818    +  CDS            VP48: 3 tandem repeats of the minimal activation domain of herpes simplex virus VP16 (Cheng et al., 2013)
   4854..5402    +  misc_feature   WPRE (fragment): woodchuck hepatitis virus posttranscriptional regulatory element
   5428..5499    +  CDS            nef (fragment): NEF_HV1Z2 - Experimental evidence at protein level: Swiss-Prot protein existence level 1. Extracellular Nef protein targets CD4(+) T-lymphocytes for apoptosis by interacting with CXCR4 surface receptors. From Human immunodeficiency virus type 1 group M subtype D (isolate Z2/CDC-Z34) (HIV-1).
   5501..5734    +  LTR            3' LTR (ΔU3): self-inactivating 3' long terminal repeat (LTR) from HIV-1
   5806..5927    +  polyA_signal   SV40 poly(A) signal: SV40 polyadenylation signal
   5967..6102    +  rep_origin     SV40 ori: SV40 origin of replication
   6110..6173    +  promoter       AmpR promoter: bla
   6174..7034    +  CDS            AmpR: β-lactamase; bla; confers resistance to ampicillin, carbenicillin, and related antibiotics
   7205..7793    +  rep_origin     ori: high-copy-number ColE1/pMB1/pBR322/pUC origin of replication
   7976..8068    +  CDS            lacI (fragment): lac repressor; lacI; The lac repressor binds to the lac operator to inhibit transcription in E. coli. This inhibition can be relieved by adding lactose or isopropyl-β-D-thiogalactopyranoside (IPTG).
   8081..8102    +  protein_bind   CAP binding site: CAP binding activates transcription in the presence of cAMP. E. coli catabolite activator protein
   8117..8147    +  promoter       lac promoter: promoter for the E. coli lac operon
   8155..8171    +  protein_bind   lac operator: The lac repressor binds to the lac operator to inhibit transcription in E. coli. This inhibition can be relieved by adding lactose or isopropyl-β-D-thiogalactopyranoside (IPTG). lac repressor encoded by lacI
   8216..8234    +  promoter       T3 promoter: promoter for bacteriophage T3 RNA polymerase
   8262..8488    +  promoter       RSV promoter: Rous sarcoma virus enhancer/promoter
   8489..8669    +  LTR            5' LTR (truncated): truncated 5' long terminal repeat (LTR) from HIV-1
   8716..8841    +  misc_feature   HIV-1 Ψ: packaging signal of human immunodeficiency virus type 1
   8825..9188    +  CDS            HIV-1 gag (fragment): gag protein from human immunodeficiency virus 1; gag
   9334..9567    +  misc_feature   RRE: The Rev response element (RRE) of HIV-1 allows for Rev-dependent mRNA export from the nucleus to the cytoplasm.
   9944..9968    +  CDS            Rev (fragment): human immunodeficiency virus 1 (HIV-1) Rev protein; rev; enhances nuclear export of unspliced and incompletely spliced viral mRNAs
  10009..10126   +  misc_feature   cPPT/CTS: central polypurine tract and central termination sequence of HIV-1
  10180..246     +  promoter       tight TRE promoter (across the origin): Tet-responsive promoter PTight, consisting of seven tet operator sequences followed by the minimal CMV promoter
