[The description below was written by a language model from this plasmid's Addgene catalogue record and pLannotate feature annotations shown in this document.]
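Description:
pCW57-Cx26-IRES-GCaMP6s is a third-generation, doxycycline-inducible lentiviral transfer plasmid built on the pCW57.1 backbone, from which a 1743 bp segment was removed to accommodate the payload. It is maintained in E. coli through a high-copy ColE1/pUC-type origin and ampicillin resistance (AmpR). The viral portion has the usual self-inactivating layout. An RSV promoter drives a truncated HIV-1 5′ LTR, which makes genomic RNA production Tat-independent. This is followed by the Ψ packaging signal with a gag fragment, the RRE for Rev-dependent nuclear export, and the cPPT/CTS. WPRE and a ΔU3 3′ LTR close the provirus, and an SV40 poly(A) signal and SV40 origin lie outside it.

The expression cassette starts with the tight TRE promoter (seven tet operators plus a minimal CMV promoter), which controls a bicistronic transcript. Human GJB2, encoding connexin 26, is the first cistron. An EMCV IRES then allows independent translation of the genetically encoded calcium indicator GCaMP6s. The catalogue lists GCaMP6s under the tag/fusion field, but the annotated IRES and the stated bicistronic design indicate that the two proteins are made separately. Downstream, a constitutive human PGK promoter drives puromycin N-acetyltransferase followed by an rtTA3-type reverse transactivator. Transduced cells can therefore be selected with puromycin and already carry the factor needed for doxycycline induction.

The associated work concerns a quantitative assay of calcium uptake through normal and pathological hemichannels, with GCaMP6s reporting calcium in the same cells that express connexin 26. The annotated sequence record is 10,248 nt, longer than the 9345 bp total given in the catalogue, and the record does not explain the difference.
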