Addgene plasmid #188236: pCW57-Cx26-IRES-GCaMP6s
Purpose: 3rd generation, inducible bicistronic lentiviral plasmid for expression of human connexin 26 and GCaMP6s
Depositing lab: Fabio Mammano. Depositing organization: Consiglio Nazionale delle Ricerche (CNR). Publication: A Quantitative Assay for Ca(2+) Uptake through Normal and Pathological Hemichannels. Nardin C, Tettey-Matey A, Donati V, Marazziti D, Di Pietro C, Peres C, Raspa M, Zonta F, Yang G, Gorelik M, Singh S, Cardarelli L, Sidhu SS, Mammano F. Int J Mol Sci. 2022 Jun 30;23(13). pii: ijms23137337. doi: 10.3390/ijms23137337. PubMed 35806342.
Backbone
  Vector backbone: pcW57.1
  Backbone manufacturer: Addgene, plasmid 41393
  Backbone size w/o insert (bp): 7611
  Total vector size (bp): 9345
  Modifications to backbone: 1743 bp removed (from 267 to 2009)
  Vector type: Mammalian Expression, Lentiviral
  Selectable markers: Puromycin
Growth in bacteria
  Bacterial resistance: Ampicillin, 100 μg/mL
  Growth temperature: 37°C
  Growth strain: NEB Stable
  Copy number: High Copy
Gene/Insert
  Gene/Insert name: GJB2 (alt name: Cx26)
  Species: H. sapiens (human)
  Insert size (bp): 681
  GenBank ID: NM_004004.6
  Entrez Gene: GJB2 (a.k.a. BAPS, CX26, DFNA3, DFNA3A, DFNB1, DFNB1A, HID, KID, NSRD1, PPK)
  Promoter: Tight TRE promoter
  Tag / fusion protein: GCaMP6s (C terminal on backbone)
  Cloning method: Restriction Enzyme; 5′ cloning site NheI (unknown if destroyed); 3′ cloning site EcoRI (unknown if destroyed)
  Sequencing primers: 5′ aggaagttcatcaagggggagat; 3′ gacacgaagatcagctgcag
Resource information
  A portion of this plasmid was derived from a plasmid made by: GJB2 was gene-synthesised by Bio-Fab Research, https://www.biofabresearch.com/en/
Terms and licenses: Academic/Nonprofit Terms; Industry Terms: Not Available to Industry
How to cite: pCW57-Cx26-IRES-GCaMP6s was a gift from Fabio Mammano (Addgene plasmid # 188236 ; http://n2t.net/addgene:188236 ; RRID:Addgene_188236)
